>Addgene plasmid #14865 | DAGR | addgene full sequence | sequence record 175720 | Addgene NGS Result
CTGCTCCCTGCTTGTGTGTTGGAGGTCGCTGAGTAGTGCGCGAGCAAAATTTAAGCTACAACAAGGCAAG
GCTTGACCGACAATTGCATGAAGAATCTGCTTAGGGTTAGGCGTTTTGCGCTGCTTCGCGATGTACGGGC
CAGATATACGCGTTGACATTGATTATTGACTAGTTATTAATAGTAATCAATTACGGGGTCATTAGTTCAT
AGCCCATATATGGAGTTCCGCGTTACATAACTTACGGTAAATGGCCCGCCTGGCTGACCGCCCAACGACC
CCCGCCCATTGACGTCAATAATGACGTATGTTCCCATAGTAACGCCAATAGGGACTTTCCATTGACGTCA
ATGGGTGGAGTATTTACGGTAAACTGCCCACTTGGCAGTACATCAAGTGTATCATATGCCAAGTACGCCC
CCTATTGACGTCAATGACGGTAAATGGCCCGCCTGGCATTATGCCCAGTACATGACCTTATGGGACTTTC
CTACTTGGCAGTACATCTACGTATTAGTCATCGCTATTACCATGGTGATGCGGTTTTGGCAGTACATCAA
TGGGCGTGGATAGCGGTTTGACTCACGGGGATTTCCAAGTCTCCACCCCATTGACGTCAATGGGAGTTTG
TTTTGGCACCAAAATCAACGGGACTTTCCAAAATGTCGTAACAACTCCGCCCCATTGACGCAAATGGGCG
GTAGGCGTGTACGGTGGGAGGTCTATATAAGCAGAGCTCTCTGGCTAACTAGAGAACCCACTGCTTACTG
GCTTATCGAAATTAATACGACTCACTATAGGGAGACCCAAGCTTCGCCACCATGGTGAGCAAGGGCGAGG
AGCTGTTCACCGGGGTGGTGCCCATCCTGGTCGAGCTGGACGGCGACGTAAACGGCCACAGGTTCAGCGT
GTCCGGCGAGGGCGAGGGCGATGCCACCTACGGCAAGCTGACCCTGAAGTTCATCTGCACCACCGGCAAG
CTGCCCGTGCCCTGGCCCACCCTCGTGACCACCCTGACCTGGGGCGTGCAGTGCTTCAGCCGCTACCCCG
ACCACATGAAGCAGCACGACTTCTTCAAGTCCGCCATGCCCGAAGGCTACGTCCAGGAGCGTACCATCTT
CTTCAAGGACGACGGCAACTACAAGACCCGCGCCGAGGTGAAGTTCGAGGGCGACACCCTGGTGAACCGC
ATCGAGCTGAAGGGCATCGACTTCAAGGAGGACGGCAACATCCTGGGGCACAAGCTGGAGTACAACTACA
TCAGCCACAACGTCTATATCACCGCCGACAAGCAGAAGAACGGCATCAAGGCCCACTTCAAGATCCGCCA
CAACATCGAGGACGGCAGCGTGCAGCTCGCCGACCACTACCAGCAGAACACCCCCATCGGCGACGGCCCC
GTGCTGCTGCCCGACAACCACTACCTGAGCACCCAGTCCGCCCTGAGCAAAGACCCCAACGAGAAGCGCG
ATCACATGGTCCTGCTGGAGTTCGTGACCGCCGCCGGGATCACTCACGGCATGGACGAGCTGTACAAGGC
TGGTACCGGAGGCCACAAATTCACCGCCCGCTTCTTCAAGCAGCCCACCTTCTGCAGCCACTGCACCGAC
TTCATTTGGGGCTTCGGGAAACAGGGATTCCAGTGTCAAGTCTGCTGCTTTGTTGTACACAAGCGCTGCC
ATGAATTCGTCACGTTCTCCTGCCCTGGTGCAGACAAGGGCCCGGCCTCTGATGACCCACGGAGCAAACA
CAAGTTTAAGATCCACACCTACTCCAGCCCTACCTTCTGTGACCACTGTGGATCACTGCTGTATGGGCTC
ATCCACCAGGGGATGAAATGCGACACCTGTATGATGAATGTCCACAAGCGCTGCGTGATGAACGTCCCCA
GCCTCTGTGGCGGAGGTCTCGAGGCACTGGTGAGCAAGGGCGAGGAGCTGTTCACCGGGGTGGTGCCCAT
CCTGGTCGAGCTGGACGGCGACGTAAACGGCCACAAGTTCAGCGTGTCCGGCGAGGGCGAGGGCGATGCC
ACCTACGGCAAGCTGACCCTGAAGTTCATCTGCACCACCGGCAAGCTGCCCGTGCCCTGGCCCACCCTCG
TGACCACCTTCGGCTACGGCCTGAAGTGCTTCGCCCGCTACCCCGACCACATGAAGCAGCACGACTTCTT
CAAGTCCGCCATGCCCGAAGGCTACGTCCAGGAGCGCACCATCTTCTTCAAGGACGACGGCAACTACAAG
ACCCGCGCCGAGGTGAAGTTCGAGGGCGACACCCTGGTGAACCGCATCGAGCTGAAGGGCATCGACTTCA
AGGAGGACGGCAACATCCTGGGGCACAAGCTGGAGTACAACTACAACAGCCACAACGTCTATATCATGGC
CGACAAGCAGAAGAACGGCATCAAGGTGAACTTCAAGATCCGCCACAACATCGAGGACGGCAGCGTGCAG
CTCGCCGACCACTACCAGCAGAACACCCCCATCGGCGACGGCCCCGTGCTGCTGCCCGACAACCACTACC
TGAGCTACCAGTCCGCCCTGAGCAAAGACCCCAACGAGAAGCGCGATCACATGGTCCTGCTGGAGTTCGT
GACCGCCGCCGGGATCACTCACGGCATGGACGAGCTGTACAAGTAATCTAGAGGGCCCTATTCTATAGTG
TCACCTAAATGCTAGAGCTCGCTGATCAGCCTCGACTGTGCCTTCTAGTTGCCAGCCATCTGTTGTTTGC
CCCTCCCCCGTGCCTTCCTTGACCCTGGAAGGTGCCACTCCCACTGTCCTTTCCTAATAAAATGAGGAAA
TTGCATCGCATTGTCTGAGTAGGTGTCATTCTATTCTGGGGGGTGGGGTGGGGCAGGACAGCAAGGGGGA
GGATTGGGAAGACAATAGCAGGCATGCTGGGGATGCGGTGGGCTCTATGGCTTCTGAGGCGGAAAGAACC
AGCTGGGGCTCTAGGGGGTATCCCC
[124 nt withheld, positions 2966-3089]
C
[91 nt withheld, positions 3091-3181]
A
[49 nt withheld, positions 3183-3231]
CCTTTGACGTTGGAGTCCACGTTCTTT
[37 nt withheld, positions 3259-3295]
ACCCTATCTCGGTCTATTCTTTTGATTTATAAGGGATTTTGCCGATTTCGGCCTATTGGTTAAAAAATGA
GCTGATTTAACAAAAATTTAACGCGAATTAATTCTGTGGAATGTGTGTCAGTTAGGGTGTGGAAAGTCCC
CAGGCTCCCCAGCAGGCAGAAGTATGCAAAGCATGCATCTCAATTAGTCAGCAACCAGGTGTGGAAAGTC
CCCAGGCTCCCCAGCAGGCAGAAGTATGCAAAGCATGCATCTCAATTAGTCAGCAACCATAGTCCCGCCC
CTAACTCCGCCCATCCCGCCCCTAACTCCGCCCAGTTCCGCCCATTCTCCGCCCCATGGCTGACTAATTT
TTTTTATTTATGCAGAGGCCGAGGCCGCCTCTGCCTCTGAGCTATTCCAGAAGTAGTGAGGAGGCTTTTT
TGGAGGCCTAGGCTTTTGCAAAAAGCTCCCGGGAGCTTGTATATCCATTTTCGGATCTGATCAAGAGACA
GGATGAGGATCGTTTCGCATGATTGAACAAGATGGATTGCACGCAGGTTCTCCGGCCGCTTGGGTGGAGA
GGCTATTCGGCTATGACTGGGCACAACAGACAATCGGCTGCTCTGATGCCGCCGTGTTCCGGCTGTCAGC
GCAGGGGCGCCCGGTTCTTTTTGTCAAGACCGACCTGTCCGGTGCCCTGAATGAACTGCAGGACGAGGCA
GCGCGGCTATCGTGGCTGGCCACGACGGGCGTTCCTTGCGCAGCTGTGCTCGACGTTGTCACTGAAGCGG
GAAGGGACTGGCTGCTATTGGGCGAAGTGCCGGGGCAGGATCTCCTGTCATCTCACCTTGCTCCTGCCGA
GAAAGTATCCATCATGGCTGATGCAATGCGGCGGCTGCATACGCTTGATCCGGCTACCTGCCCATTCGAC
CACCAAGCGAAACATCGCATCGAGCGAGCACGTACTCGGATGGAAGCCGGTCTTGTCGATCAGGATGATC
TGGACGAAGAGCATCAGGGGCTCGCGCCAGCCGAACTGTTCGCCAGGCTCAAGGCGCGCATGCCCGACGG
CGAGGATCTCGTCGTGACCCATGGCGATGCCTGCTTGCCGAATATCATGGTGGAAAATGGCCGCTTTTCT
GGATTCATCGACTGTGGCCGGCTGGGTGTGGCGGACCGCTATCAGGACATAGCGTTGGCTACCCGTGATA
TTGCTGAAGAGCTTGGCGGCGAATGGGCTGACCGCTTCCTCGTGCTTTACGGTATCGCCGCTCCCGATTC
GCAGCGCATCGCCTTCTATCGCCTTCTTGACGAGTTCTTCTGAGCGGGACTCTGGGGTTCGAAATGACCG
ACCAAGCGACGCCCAACCTGCCATCACGAGATTTCGATTCCACCGCCGCCTTCTATGAAAGGTTGGGCTT
CGGAATCGTTTTCCGGGACGCCGGCTGGATGATCCTCCAGCGCGGGGATCTCATGCTGGAGTTCTTCGCC
CACCCCAACTTGTTTATTGCAGCTTATAATGGTTACAAATAAAGCAATAGCATCACAAATTTCACAAATA
AAGCATTTTTTTCACTGCATTCTAGTTGTGGTTTGTCCAAACTCATCAATGTATCTTATCATGTCTGTAT
ACCGTCGACCTCTAGCTAGAGCTTGGCGTAATCATGGTCATAGCTGTTTCCTGTGTGAAATTGTTATCCG
CTCACAATTCCACACAACATACGAGCCGGAAGCATAAAGTGTAAAGCCTGGGGTGCCTAATGAGTGAGCT
AACTCACATTAATTGCGTTGCGCTCACTGCCCGCTTTCCAGTCGGGAAACCTGTCGTGCCAGCTGCATTA
ATGAATCGGCCAACGCGCGGGGAGAGGCGGTTTGCGTATTGGGCGCTCTTCCGCTTCCTCGCTCACTGAC
TCGCTGCGCTCGGTCGTTCGGCTGCGGCGAGCGGTATCAGCTCACTCAAAGGCGGTAATACGGTTATCCA
CAGAATCAGGGGATAACGCAGGAAAGAACATGTGAGCAAAAGGCCAGCAAAAGGCCAGGAACCGTAAAAA
GGCCGCGTTGCTGGCGTTTTTCCATAGGCTCCGCCCCCCTGACGAGCATCACAAAAATCGACGCTCAAGT
CAGAGGTGGCGAAACCCGACAGGACTATAAAGATACCAGGCGTTTCCCCCTGGAAGCTCCCTCGTGCGCT
CTCCTGTTCCGACCCTGCCGCTTACCGGATACCTGTCCGCCTTTCTCCCTTCGGGAAGCGTGGCGCTTTC
TCATAGCTCACGCTGTAGGTATCTCAGTTCGGTGTAGGTCGTTCGCTCCAAGCTGGGCTGTGTGCACGAA
CCCCCCGTTCAGCCCGACCGCTGCGCCTTATCCGGTAACTATCGTCTTGAGTCCAACCCGGTAAGACACG
ACTTATCGCCACTGGCAGCAGCCACTGGTAACAGGATTAGCAGAGCGAGGTATGTAGGCGGTGCTACAGA
GTTCTTGAAGTGGTGGCCTAACTACGGCTACACTAGAAGAACAGTATTTGGTATCTGCGCTCTGCTGAAG
CCAGTTACCTTCGGAAAAAGAGTTGGTAGCTCTTGATCCGGCAAACAAACCACCGCTGGTAGCGGTGGTT
TTTTTGTTTGCAAGCAGCAGATTACGCGCAGAAAAAAAGGATCTCAAGAAGATCCTTTGATCTTTTCTAC
GGGGTCTGACGCTCAGTGGAACGAAAACTCACGTTAAGGGATTTTGGTCATGAGATTATCAAAAAGGATC
TTCACCTAGATCCTTTTAAATTAAAAATGAAGTTTTAAATCAATCTAAAGTATATATGAGTAAACTTGGT
CTGACAGTTACCAATGCTTAATCAGTGAGGCACCTATCTCAGCGATCTGTCTATTTCGTTCATCCATAGT
TGCCTGACTCCCCGTCGTGTAGATAACTACGATACGGGAGGGCTTACCATCTGGCCCCAGTGCTGCAATG
ATACCGCGAGACCCACGCTCACCGGCTCCAGATTTATCAGCAATAAACCAGCCAGCCGGAAGGGCCGAGC
GCAGAAGTGGTCCTGCAACTTTATCCGCCTCCATCCAGTCTATTAATTGTTGCCGGGAAGCTAGAGTAAG
TAGTTCGCCAGTTAATAGTTTGCGCAACGTTGTTGCCATTGCTACAGGCATCGTGGTGTCACGCTCGTCG
TTTGGTATGGCTTCATTCAGCTCCGGTTCCCAACGATCAAGGCGAGTTACATGATCCCCCATGTTGTGCA
AAAAAGCGGTTAGCTCCTTCGGTCCTCCGATCGTTGTCAGAAGTAAGTTGGCCGCAGTGTTATCACTCAT
GGTTATGGCAGCACTGCATAATTCTCTTACTGTCATGCCATCCGTAAGATGCTTTTCTGTGACTGGTGAG
TACTCAACCAAGTCATTCTGAGAATAGTGTATGCGGCGACCGAGTTGCTCTTGCCCGGCGTCAATACGGG
ATAATACCGCGCCACATAGCAGAACTTTAAAAGTGCTCATCATTGGAAAACGTTCTTCGGGGCGAAAACT
CTCAAGGATCTTACCGCTGTTGAGATCCAGTTCGATGTAACCCACTCGTGCACCCAACTGATCTTCAGCA
TCTTTTACTTTCACCAGCGTTTCTGGGTGAGCAAAAACAGGAAGGCAAAATGCCGCAAAAAAGGGAATAA
GGGCGACACGGAAATGTTGAATACTCATACTCTTCCTTTTTCAATATTATTGAAGCATTTATCAGGGTTA
TTGTCTCATGAGCGGATACATATTTGAATGTATTTAGAAAAATAAACAAATAGGGGTTCCGCGCACATTT
CCCCGAAAAGTGCCACCTGACGTCGACGGATCGGGAGATCTCCCGATCCCCTATGGTGCACTCTCAGTAC
AATCTGCTCTGATGCCGCATAGTTAAGCCAGTAT
Features (pLannotate 1.2.2; 23 found; start..end, strand, type, name):
    155..534     +  enhancer       CMV enhancer: human cytomegalovirus immediate early enhancer
    535..738     +  promoter       CMV promoter: human cytomegalovirus (CMV) immediate early promoter
    734..767     +  LTR            5' LTR (truncated) (fragment): truncated 5' long terminal repeat (LTR) from HIV-1
    783..801     +  promoter       T7 promoter: promoter for bacteriophage T7 RNA polymerase
    822..1538    +  CDS            CFP: cyan variant of GFP mammalian codon-optimized
   1554..1901    +  CDS            PRKCB (fragment): KPCB_HUMAN - Also known as PKCB, PRKCB1. Experimental evidence at protein level: Swiss-Prot protein existence level 1. Calcium-activated, phospholipid- and diacylglycerol (DAG)- dependent serine/threonine-protein kinase involved in various cellular processes such as regulation of the B-cell receptor (BCR) signalosome, oxidative stress-induced apoptosis, androgen receptor-dependent transcription regulation, insulin signaling and endothelial cells proliferation. Plays a key role in B-cell activation by regulating BCR- induced NF-kappa-B activation. Mediates the activation of the canonical NF-kap
   1918..2636    +  CDS            EYFP (fragment): enhanced YFP mammalian codon-optimized
   2652..2670    -  promoter       SP6 promoter: promoter for bacteriophage SP6 RNA polymerase
   2696..2920    +  polyA_signal   bGH poly(A) signal: bovine growth hormone polyadenylation signal
   2924..2945    +  promoter       SV40 promoter (fragment): SV40 enhancer and early promoter
   2966..3394    +  rep_origin     f1 ori (sequence partly withheld): f1 bacteriophage origin of replication; arrow indicates direction of (+) strand synthesis
   3408..3737    +  promoter       SV40 promoter: SV40 enhancer and early promoter
   3804..4595    +  CDS            neo: KKA2_KLEPN - Also known as kan, nptII. Experimental evidence at protein level: Swiss-Prot protein existence level 1. Resistance to kanamycin, neomycin, paromomycin, ribostamycin, butirosin and gentamicin B. From Klebsiella pneumoniae.
   4619..4777    +  CDS            ble (fragment): BLE_KLEPN - Experimental evidence at protein level: Swiss-Prot protein existence level 1. Binding protein with a strong affinity to the bleomycin family of antibiotics. Binds to CL990; an antimitotic-antibiotic compound. From Klebsiella pneumoniae.
   4772..4893    +  polyA_signal   SV40 poly(A) signal: SV40 polyadenylation signal
   4966..4982    -  protein_bind   lac operator: The lac repressor binds to the lac operator to inhibit transcription in E. coli. This inhibition can be relieved by adding lactose or isopropyl-β-D-thiogalactopyranoside (IPTG). lac repressor encoded by lacI
   4990..5020    -  promoter       lac promoter: promoter for the E. coli lac operon
   5035..5056    -  protein_bind   CAP binding site: CAP binding activates transcription in the presence of cAMP. E. coli catabolite activator protein
   5069..5161    -  CDS            lacI (fragment): lac repressor; lacI; The lac repressor binds to the lac operator to inhibit transcription in E. coli. This inhibition can be relieved by adding lactose or isopropyl-β-D-thiogalactopyranoside (IPTG).
   5344..5932    -  rep_origin     ori: high-copy-number ColE1/pMB1/pBR322/pUC origin of replication
   6103..6963    -  CDS            AmpR: β-lactamase; bla; confers resistance to ampicillin, carbenicillin, and related antibiotics
   6964..7068    -  promoter       AmpR promoter: bla
   7127..7179    -  misc_feature   bom (fragment): basis of mobility region from pBR322
