[The description below was written by a language model from this plasmid's Addgene catalogue record and pLannotate feature annotations shown in this document.]
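Description:
DAGR is a mammalian expression plasmid built on the pcDNA3 backbone that encodes a genetically encoded fluorescent reporter for diacylglycerol (DAG). It is propagated in E. coli through a high-copy ColE1/pUC-type origin with ampicillin selection from the β-lactamase gene. It also carries an f1 origin for single-stranded DNA production. For selection in mammalian cells, an SV40 early promoter drives a neomycin phosphotransferase gene, terminated by the SV40 poly(A) signal, conferring G418 resistance. The sequenced record is 7,179 nt.

The payload is a single open reading frame cloned between HindIII and XbaI, transcribed from the CMV immediate early enhancer/promoter and terminated by the bovine growth hormone poly(A) signal. It consists of CFP at the N terminus, the tandem C1A and C1B domains of rat protein kinase C βII (amino acids 37–152), and YFP at the C terminus. The automated annotation labels the PKC fragment by its human homologue, but the catalogue entry records it as rat. According to the depositor, the C1 domains were amplified by PCR and substituted for the PH domain of a related reporter, CYPHR. C1 domains are the DAG- and phorbol ester-binding modules of PKC, so the fusion would be expected to respond to DAG production at membranes, with the CFP/YFP pair providing a fluorescence readout such as FRET. The record itself does not spell out the readout mechanism. T7 and SP6 promoters flank the insert and allow sequencing or in vitro transcription. The associated publication concerns live-cell imaging of protein kinase C signalling, which matches use of this reporter to monitor DAG dynamics in transfected mammalian cells.
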