Addgene plasmid #14865: DAGR
Depositing lab: Alexandra Newton. Depositing organization: University of California, San Diego (UCSD). Publication: A genetically encoded fluorescent reporter reveals oscillatory phosphorylation by protein kinase C. Violin JD, Zhang J, Tsien RY, Newton AC. J Cell Biol. 2003 Jun 9. 161(5):899-909. 10.1083/jcb.200302125 PubMed 12782683.
Backbone
  Vector backbone: pcDNA3
  Backbone manufacturer: Invitrogen
  Backbone size w/o insert (bp): 5400
  Vector type: Mammalian Expression
  Selectable markers: Neomycin (select with G418)
Growth in bacteria
  Bacterial resistance: Ampicillin, 100 μg/mL
  Growth temperature: 37°C
  Growth strain: DH5alpha
  Copy number: High Copy
Gene/Insert
  Gene/Insert name: DAG reporter (alt names: CFP-C1A-C1B-YFP; PKC beta II)
  Species: R. norvegicus (rat)
  Entrez Gene: Prkcb (a.k.a. Pkcb, Prkcb1)
  Tag / fusion protein: CFP (N terminal on insert); YFP (C terminal on insert)
  Cloning method: Restriction Enzyme; 5′ cloning site HindIII (not destroyed); 3′ cloning site XbaI (not destroyed)
  Sequencing primers: 5′ T7
Terms and licenses: Academic/Nonprofit Terms; Industry Terms: Not Available to Industry
Depositor comments: CFP and YFP fused to the C1A and C1B domains of PKCbetaII. DAGR was created by PCR of the C1A and C1B domains of rat PKCßII (aa 37–152) from KpnI to XhoI and substitution for the PH domain in CYPHR.
How to cite: DAGR was a gift from Alexandra Newton (Addgene plasmid # 14865 ; http://n2t.net/addgene:14865 ; RRID:Addgene_14865)
